>Addgene plasmid #84647 | pSLIK CA MLCK | addgene full sequence | sequence record 257022 | Addgene NGS Result
GACATTGATTATTGACTAGTTATTAATAGTAATCAATTACGGGGTCATTAGTTCATAGCCCATATATGGA
GTTCCGCGTTACATAACTTACGGTAAATGGCCCGCCTGGCTGACCGCCCAACGACCCCCGCCCATTGACG
TCAATAATGACGTATGTTCCCATAGTAACGCCAATAGGGACTTTCCATTGACGTCAATGGGTGGAGTATT
TACGGTAAACTGCCCACTTGGCAGTACATCAAGTGTATCATATGCCAAGTACGCCCCCTATTGACGTCAA
TGACGGTAAATGGCCCGCCTGGCATTATGCCCAGTACATGACCTTATGGGACTTTCCTACTTGGCAGTAC
ATCTACGTATTAGTCATCGCTATTACCATGGTGATGCGGTTTTGGCAGTACATCAATGGGCGTGGATAGC
GGTTTGACTCACGGGGATTTCCAAGTCTCCACCCCATTGACGTCAATGGGAGTTTGTTTTGGCACCAAAA
TCAACGGGACTTTCCAAAATGTCGTAACAACTCCGCCCCATTGACGCAAATGGGCGGTAGGCGTGTACGG
TGGGAGGTCTATATAAGCAGCGCGTTTTGCCTGTACTGGGTCTCTCTGGTTAGACCAGATCTGAGCCTGG
GAGCTCTCTGGCTAACTAGGGAACCCACTGCTTAAGCCTCAATAAAGCTTGCCTTGAGTGCTTCAAGTAG
TGTGTGCCCGTCTGTTGTGTGACTCTGGTAACTAGAGATCCCTCAGACCCTTTTAGTCAGTGTGGAAAAT
CTCTAGCAGTGGCGCCCGAACAGGGACTTGAAAGCGAAAGGGAAACCAGAGGAGCTCTCTCGACGCAGGA
CTCGGCTTGCTGAAGCGCGCACGGCAAGAGGCGAGGGGCGGCGACTGGTGAGTACGCCAAAAATTTTGAC
TAGCGGAGGCTAGAAGGAGAGAGATGGGTGCGAGAGCGTCAGTATTAAGCGGGGGAGAATTAGATCGCGA
TGGGAAAAAATTCGGTTAAGGCCAGGGGGAAAGAAAAAATATAAATTAAAACATATAGTATGGGCAAGCA
GGGAGCTAGAACGATTCGCAGTTAATCCTGGCCTGTTAGAAACATCAGAAGGCTGTAGACAAATACTGGG
ACAGCTACAACCATCCCTTCAGACAGGATCAGAAGAACTTAGATCATTATATAATACAGTAGCAACCCTC
TATTGTGTGCATCAAAGGATAGAGATAAAAGACACCAAGGAAGCTTTAGACAAGATAGAGGAAGAGCAAA
ACAAAAGTAAGACCACCGCACAGCAAGCGGCCGCTGATCTTCAGACCTGGAGGAGGAGATATGAGGGACA
ATTGGAGAAGTGAATTATATAAATATAAAGTAGTAAAAATTGAACCATTAGGAGTAGCACCCACCAAGGC
AAAGAGAAGAGTGGTGCAGAGAGAAAAAAGAGCAGTGGGAATAGGAGCTTTGTTCCTTGGGTTCTTGGGA
GCAGCAGGAAGCACTATGGGCGCAGCGTCAATGACGCTGACGGTACAGGCCAGACAATTATTGTCTGGTA
TAGTGCAGCAGCAGAACAATTTGCTGAGGGCTATTGAGGCGCAACAGCATCTGTTGCAACTCACAGTCTG
GGGCATCAAGCAGCTCCAGGCAAGAATCCTGGCTGTGGAAAGATACCTAAAGGATCAACAGCTCCTGGGG
ATTTGGGGTTGCTCTGGAAAACTCATTTGCACCACTGCTGTGCCTTGGAATGCTAGTTGGAGTAATAAAT
CTCTGGAACAGATTTGGAATCACACGACCTGGATGGAGTGGGACAGAGAAATTAACAATTACACAAGCTT
AATACACTCCTTAATTGAAGAATCGCAAAACCAGCAAGAAAAGAATGAACAAGAATTATTGGAATTAGAT
AAATGGGCAAGTTTGTGGAATTGGTTTAACATAACAAATTGGCTGTGGTATATAAAATTATTCATAATGA
TAGTAGGAGGCTTGGTAGGTTTAAGAATAGTTTTTGCTGTACTTTCTATAGTGAATAGAGTTAGGCAGGG
ATATTCACCATTATCGTTTCAGACCCACCTCCCAACCCCGAGGGGACCCGACAGGCCCGAAGGAATAGAA
GAAGAAGGTGGAGAGAGAGACAGAGACAGATCCATTCGATTAGTGAACGGATCGGCACTGCGTGCGCCAA
TTCTGCAGACAAATGGCAGTATTCATCCACAATTTTAAAAGAAAAGGGGGGATTGGGGGGTACAGTGCAG
GGGAAAGAATAGTAGACATAATAGCAACAGACATACAAACTAAAGAATTACAAAAACAAATTACAAAAAT
TCAAAATTTTCGGGTTTATTACAGGGACAGCAGAGATCCAGTTTGGTTAATTCTAGACAGTTATCAACAA
GTTTGTACAAAAAAGCAGGCTTTAAAGGAACCAATTCAGTCGACTGGATCCCGAGTTTACTCCCTATCAG
TGATAGAGAACGTATGTCGAGTTTACTCCCTATCAGTGATAGAGAACGATGTCGAGTTTACTCCCTATCA
GTGATAGAGAACGTATGTCGAGTTTACTCCCTATCAGTGATAGAGAACGTATGTCGAGTTTACTCCCTAT
CAGTGATAGAGAACGTATGTCGAGTTTATCCCTATCAGTGATAGAGAACGTATGTCGAGTTTACTCCCTA
TCAGTGATAGAGAACGTATGTCGAGGTAGGCGTGTACGGTGGGAGGCCTATATAAGCAGAGCTCGTTTAG
TGAACCGTCAGATCGCCACTAGTCGACTGGATCCGGTACCGGCCGCCTGGGCCGGTGACCGTACCGGGCC
CCCCCTCGAGGTCGACGGTATCGATAAGCTTGGTACCGAGCTCGGATCCACTAGTAACGGCCGCCAGTGT
GCTGGAATTCTGCAGATATCCATCACACTGGCGGCCGCAGGCGATCCGCCAGCAGGAGGTGGAGCAGCTG
GACTTCCGTGAGCTGCTGGGGAAGAAGGTGAGTACCAAGACCCTGTCGGAGGAAGCCCTGAAGGAGATCC
CGGCCGAGCAGATGGATTTCCGCGCCAACCTGCAGCGGCAGGTGAAGCCCAAGACTGTGTCTGAGGAGGA
GAGGAAGGTGCACAGCCCCCAGCAGGTCGACTTCCGCTCCGTCCTAGCCAAGAAGGGGACTCCCAAGACC
CCCGTGCCTGAGAAGGCGCCACCTCCAAAACCTGCCACTCCGGATTTTCGCTCCGTGCTGGGTAGCAAGA
AGAAATTACCGGCAGAGAATGGTAGCAGCAATGCTGAGGCCTTGAATGTCAAGGCAACAGAAAGCCCCAA
GCTTGTGGGCAATGCACCACTGTCAGGGTCCCTGAAACCTGTGGCCAACGCCAAGCCTGCAGAGACCCTG
AAACCTGTGGCCAACACCAAACCTGCCGAGACCCTGAAACCTGTGGCCAACGCAGAGACCCTGAAACCCA
TGGGCAACGCCAAACCTGCCGAGAGCTCGAAACCTGTGGGCAACACCAAACCTGCCGAGACCCTGAAACC
CGTGGGCAACATCAAACCTGCCGAGACCCTGAAACCCGTGGGCAACATCAAACCTGCCGAGACCCTGAAA
CCCGTGGGCAACATCAAACCTGCCGAGACCTTGAAACCCGTGGGCAACACCAAGCCTACTGAGACCCTGA
AACCTGTGGCCAATGCCAAGCCTGCCGAGACCCTGAAACCCGTGGGCAACACCAAGCCTGCCGAGACCCT
GAAACCCGTGGGCAATGCCAAGCCTGCTGAGACCCTGAAACCCGTGGGCAACGCCAAGCCTGCTGAGACC
CTGAAACCCGTGGGCAATGCCAAGCCTGCCGAGACCCTGAAACCTGTGGGCAACGCCAAGCCTGCCGAGA
CCCTGAAAGCCGTGGCCAACGCAAAGCCTGCCGAGACCCCCAAACCAGCAGGGAAAGAGGAACTCAAGAA
GGAGGTCCAGAATGATGTAAACTGCAAGAGAGAGAAGGCAGGAGCTGCGGATAACGAAAAACCACCTGCG
AGCCCAGGTACAGCCCCAACCTTCAAGGAGAAGCTGCAGGACGTCCGTGTGGCAGAGGGTGAGAAGCTGC
TGCTCCAGTGCCAGGTGTCCTCTGAGCCCCCGGCCACCATCACCTGGACACTGAACGGGAAGACACTCAA
GACCACCAAATTCGTCATCCTCTCCCAAGAAGGCTCGCTGTGCTCCGTCTCCATTGAGAAGGCGCTGCCG
GAGGACAGAGGGCTGTACAAGTGTGTGGCCAAGAATGCCGCAGGCCAGGCCGAGTGCTCCTGCCACGTCA
CCGTGCACGATGCCCCGGCCAGCGAGAATGCCAAGGCCCCGGAGATGAAATCCCGGAGGCCCAAGAGCTC
TCTTCCCCCCGTGCTAGGAACAGAGAGTGACGCCACTGTGAAAAAGAAACCTGCCCCCAAGACGCCCCCG
AAAGCAGCCATGCCCCCTCAGATCCTCCAGTTTCCTGAGGACCAAAAGGTGCGCGCGGGAGAGCGTGTGG
AGCTGTTTGGGAAGGTGGCCGGCACCCAGCCCATCACCTGTACCTGGATGAAGTTCCGCAAGCAGATCCA
GGACAGCGAGCACATCAAGGTGGAGAACAGCGAGGCTGGCAGCAAGCTCACCATCCTGGCCGCACGCCAG
GAGCATTGTGGCTGCTACACGCTGCTGGTGGAGAACAAGCTGGGCAGCAGGCAGGCCCAGGTTAACCTCA
CTGTCGTGGATAAGCCAGACCCCCCCGCCGGCACGCCGTGCGCCTCTGACATCCGCAGCTCCTCGCTGAC
GCTGTCCTGGTACGGATCCTCCTACGACGGGGGCAGCGCCGTGCAGTCCTACAGCGTGGAGATCTGGGAC
TCTGTGGACAAGATGTGGACGGAGCTGGCCACATGCCGCAGCACCTCGTTCAACGTGCGCGACCTGCTGC
CGGACCGCGAATATAAATTCCGCGTGCGCGCAATCAACGTGTACGGCACCAGTGAGCCGAGCCAGGAGTC
GGAGCTCACGACAGTGGGCGAGAAGCCCGAGGAGCCGAAGGATGAAGTGGAGGAGGTGTCGGATGATGAC
GAGAAGGAGCCCGAGGTCGACTACCGGACAGTGACCGTCAACACCGAGCAGAAAGTGTCTGACTTCTATG
ACATCGAAGAGAGGCTAGGATCTGGGAAATTTGGACAGGTCTTCCGACTCGTAGAGAAGAAAACTGGAAA
AATCTGGGCAGGGAAGTTCTTCAAGGCGTACTCGGCCAAAGAGAAGGAGAACATCCGGCAGGAGATTGGC
ATCATGAACTGCCTCCACCACCCCAAGCTGGTGCAGTGCGTGGACGCCTTCGAGGAAAAGGCCAACATCG
TCATGGTCCTTGAGATAGTATCAGGTGGCGAGCTGTTTGAGCGCATCATCGACAAGAAGTTCGAGCTGAC
GGAGCGCGAGTGCATCAAGTACATGCGTCAGATCTCGGAGGGGGTGGAGTACATCCACAAGCAGGGCATC
GTCCACCTCGACCTCAAGCCTGAGAACATCATGTGCGTCAACAAGACGGGCACCAGGATCAAGCTCATCG
ACTTCGGCCTGGCCAGAAGGCTGGAGAACGCCGGGTCTCTGAAGGTCCTCTTCGGCACCCCGGAATTCGT
GGCACCCGAAGTGATCAACTACGAGCCCATCAGCTATGCCACGGACATGTGGAGCATCGGCGTCATCTGC
TACATCCTGGTCAGCGGCCTCTCCCCCTTCATGGGTGACAATGACAATGAGACCTTAGCCAATGTTACCT
CAGCCACCTGGGACTTCGACGACGAGGCATTTGATGAGATCTCCGACGACGCCAAGGATTTCATCAGCAA
CTTGCTGAAGAAGGACATGAAAAACCGCCTGGACTGTACCCAGTGCCTCCAGCACCCGTGGCTAATGAAG
GATACCAAGAACATGGAGGCCAAGAAGCTCTCCAAGGACCGCATGAAGAAGTACATGGCA
[60 nt withheld, positions 5941-6000]
GCAATGATCTCAGGGCTCAGCGGCAGGAAATCCTCCACGGGGTCACCCACCAGCCCACTCACCGCAGAGA
GACTGGAAACCGAAGAAGATGTCTCCCAAGCGTTCCTGGAGGCTGTGGCAGAGGAGAAGCCGCACGTGAA
ACCTTACTTCTCTAAGACCATTCGTGACCTGGAGGTGGTGGAGGGCAGCGCCGCCAGATTTGACTGCAAG
ATCGAAGGATACCCAGACCCCGAGGTCGTCTGGTTCAAAGACGACCAGTCAATCAGGGAGTCTCGCCACT
TCCAGATAGACTACGACGAAGACGGGAACTGCTCTTTAATTATCAGCGACGTGTGCGGGGACGACGATGC
CAAGTACACCTGCAAGGCTGTCAACAGTCTTGGAGAAGCCACCTGCACGGCAGAGCTCATTGTGGAAACC
ATGGAGGAAGGAGAAGGAGAAGGGGAAGAGGAGGAAGAGGAGGTTGACTACAAGGACGACGATGACAAGT
GAAACAAAGCCAGGGGGAAGCAGTTTGTAAGTCGTGTTACAAGGACTAACTCTCTAAAGCTCAGAAACTC
AAGATAGCAAAAGCACCTAGTGTGGCAGGGTCTCTAGGTAGGTCCCTTGGGGGCTGATGGTTCGCCACAG
CAGTTGAAACTCAGCAGCATCGCTGATGGGCATTAATCTGAATTAGCTGGCACCTTAAGATCCTGGTGCA
GCAGGATTTCATTTAGGGAAATTTCCAGTAACTTGCCTGGTGAATTCCAGTCTAGAGCGGCCGCACTCGA
GATATCTAGACCCAGCTTTCTTGTACAAAGTGGTTGATAACATCTCGAGCCATAAAGATGGTTAATTAAC
CCACCCAAGATCTGGCCTCCGCGCCGGGTTTTGGCGCCTCCCGCGGGCGCCCCCCTCCTCACGGCGAGCG
CTGCCACGTCAGACGAAGGGCGCAGCGAGCGTCCTGATCCTCCGCCCGGACGCTCAGGACAGCGGCCCGC
TGCTCATAAGACTCGGCCTTAGAACCCCAGTATCAGCAGAAGGACATTTTAGGACGGGACTTGGGTGACT
CTAGGGCACTGGTTTTCTTTCCAGAGAGCGGAACAGGCGAGGAAAAGTAGTCCCTTCTCGGCGATTCTGC
GGAGGGATCTCCGTGGGGCGGTGAACGCCGATGATTATATAAGGACGCGCCGGGTGTGGCACAGCTAGTT
CCGTCGCAGCCGGGATTTGGGTCGCGGTTCTTGTTTGTGGATCGCTGTGATCGTCACTTGGTGAGTAGCG
GGCTGCTGGGCTGGCCGGGGCTTTCGTGGCCGCCGGGCCGCTCGGTGGGACGGAAGCGTGTGGAGAGACC
GCCAAGGGCTGTAGTCTGGGTCCGCGAGCAAGGTTGCCCTGAACTGGGGGTTGGGGGGAGCGCAGCAAAA
TGGCGGCTGTTCCCGAGTCTTGAATGGAAGACGCTTGTGAGGCGGGCTGTGAGGTCGTTGAAACAAGGTG
GGGGGCATGGTGGGCGGCAAGAACCCAAGGTCTTGAGGCCTTCGCTAATGCGGGAAAGCTCTTATTCGGG
TGAGATGGGCTGGGGCACCATCTGGGGACCCTGACGTGAAGTTTGTCACTGACTGGAGAACTCGGTTTGT
CGTCTGTTGCGGGGGCGGCAGTTATGGCGGTGCCGTTGGGCAGTGCACCCGTACCTTTGGGAGCGCGCGC
CCTCGTCGTGTCGTGACGTCACCCGTTCTGTTGGCTTATAATGCAGGGTGGGGCCACCTGCCGGTAGGTG
TGCGGTAGGCTTTTCTCCGTCGCAGGACGCAGGGTTCGGGCCTAGGGTAGGCTCTCCTGAATCGACAGGC
GCCGGACCTCTGGTGAGGGGAGGGATAAGTGAGGCGTCAGTTTCTTTGGTCGGTTTTATGTACCTATCTT
CTTAAGTAGCTGAAGCTCCGGTTTTGAACTATGCGCTCGGGGTTGGCGAGTGTGTTTTGTGAAGTTTTTT
AGGCACCTTTTGAAATGTAATCATTTGGGTCAATATGTAATTTTCAGTGTTAGACTAGTAAATTGTCCGC
TAAATTCTGGCCGTTTTTGGCTTTTTTGTTAGACGAAGCTTGGTACCGAGCTCGGATCTCCACCCCGTAC
CGGTCCTGCAGGATTTAAATGGCGCGCCGCTAGCGCTACCGGACTCAGATCTCGAGCTCAAGCTTCGAAT
TCTGCAGTCGAATTCACCATGTCTAGACTGGACAAGAGCAAAGTCATAAACGGAGCTCTGGAATTACTCA
ATGGTGTCGGTATCGAAGGCCTGACGACAAGGAAACTCGCTCAAAAGCTGGGAGTTGAGCAGCCTACCCT
GTACTGGCACGTGAAGAACAAGCGGGCCCTGCTCGATGCCCTGCCAATCGAGATGCTGGACAGGCATCAT
ACCCACTTCTGCCCCCTGGAAGGCGAGTCATGGCAAGACTTTCTGCGGAACAACGCCAAGTCATACCGCT
GTGCTCTCCTCTCACATCGCGACGGGGCTAAAGTGCATCTCGGCACCCGCCCAACAGAGAAACAGTACGA
AACCCTGGAAAATCAGCTCGCGTTCCTGTGTCAGCAAGGCTTCTCCCTGGAGAACGCACTGTACGCTCTG
TCCGCCGTGGGCCACTTTACACTGGGCTGCGTATTGGAGGAACAGGAGCATCAAGTAGCAAAAGAGGAAA
GAGAGACACCTACCACCGATTCTATGCCCCCACTTCTGAGACAAGCAATTGAGCTGTTCGACCGGCAGGG
AGCCGAACCTGCCTTCCTTTTCGGCCTGGAACTAATCATATGTGGCCTGGAGAAACAGCTAAAGTGCGAA
AGCGGCGGGCCGACCGACGCCCTTGACGATTTTGACTTAGACATGCTCCCAGCCGATGCCCTTGACGACT
TTGACCTTGATATGCTGCCTGCTGACGCTCTTGACGATTTTGACCTTGACATGCTCCCCGGGTAACTAAG
TAAGGATCCGCGGCCGCACTAGAGGAATTCCGCCCCTCCCCCCCCCCCCTCTCCCTCCCCCCCCCCTAAC
GTTACTGGCCGAAGCCGCTTGGAATAAGGCCGGTGTGCGTTTGTCTATATGTTATTTTCCACCATATTGC
CGTCTTTTGGCAATGTGAGGGCCCGGAAACCTGGCCCTGTCTTCTTGACGAGCATTCCTAGGGGTCTTTC
CCCTCTCGCCAAAGGAATGCAAGGTCTGTTGAATGTCGTGAAGGAAGCAGTTCCTCTGGAAGCTTCTTGA
AGACAAACAACGTCTGTAGCGACCCTTTGCAGGCAGCGGAACCCCCCACCTGGCGACAGGTGCCTCTGCG
GCCAAAAGCCACGTGTATAAGATACACCTGCAAAGGCGGCACAACCCCAGTGCCACGTTGTGAGTTGGAT
AGTTGTGGAAAGAGTCAAATGGCTCTCCTCAAGCGTATTCAACAAGGGGCTGAAGGATGCCCAGAAGGTA
CCCCATTGTATGGGATCTGATCTGGGGCCTCGGTGCACATGCTTTACATGTGTTTAGTCGAGGTTAAAAA
AACGTCTAGGCCCCCCGAACCACGGGGACGTGGTTTTCCTTTGAAAAACACGATGATAAGCTTACCGGTA
CGCGTGATGATCCACCATGGTGAGCAAGGGCGAGGAGCTGTTCACCGGGGTGGTGCCCATCCTGGTCGAG
CTGGACGGCGACGTAAACGGCCACAAGTTCAGCGTGTCCGGCGAGGGCGAGGGCGATGCCACCTACGGCA
AGCTGACCCTGAAGCTGATCTGCACCACCGGCAAGCTGCCCGTGCCCTGGCCCACCCTCGTGACCACCCT
GGGCTACGGCCTGCAGTGCTTCGCCCGCTACCCCGACCACATGAAGCAGCACGACTTCTTCAAGTCCGCC
ATGCCCGAAGGCTACGTCCAGGAGCGCACCATCTTCTTCAAGGACGACGGCAACTACAAGACCCGCGCCG
AGGTGAAGTTCGAGGGCGACACCCTGGTGAACCGCATCGAGCTGAAGGGCATCGACTTCAAGGAGGACGG
CAACATCCTGGGGCACAAGCTGGAGTACAACTACAACAGCCACAACGTCTATATCACCGCCGACAAGCAG
AAGAACGGCATCAAGGCCAACTTCAAGATCCGCCACAACATCGAGGACGGCGGCGTGCAGCTCGCCGACC
ACTACCAGCAGAACACCCCCATCGGCGACGGCCCCGTGCTGCTGCCCGACAACCACTACCTGAGCTACCA
GTCCGCCCTGAGCAAAGACCCCAACGAGAAGCGCGATCACATGGTCCTGCTGGAGTTCGTGACCGCCGCC
GGGATCACTCTCGGCATGGACGAGCTGTACAAGTAAGAATTGTTGTTGTTTAGTCCCTCCCAATTCGATA
TCAAGCTTATCGATAATCAACCTCTGGATTACAAAATTTGTGAAAGATTGACTGGTATTCTTAACTATGT
TGCTCCTTTTACGCTATGTGGATACGCTGCTTTAATGCCTTTGTATCATGCTATTGCTTCCCGTATGGCT
TTCATTTTCTCCTCCTTGTATAAATCCTGGTTGCTGTCTCTTTATGAGGAGTTGTGGCCCGTTGTCAGGC
AACGTGGCGTGGTGTGCACTGTGTTTGCTGACGCAACCCCCACTGGTTGGGGCATTGCCACCACCTGTCA
GCTCCTTTCCGGGACTTTCGCTTTCCCCCTCCCTATTGCCACGGCGGAACTCATCGCCGCCTGCCTTGCC
CGCTGCTGGACAGGGGCTCGGCTGTTGGGCACTGACAATTCCGTGGTGTTGTCGGGGAAATCATCGTCCT
TTCCTTGGCTGCTCGCCTGTGTTGCCACCTGGATTCTGCGCGGGACGTCCTTCTGCTACGTCCCTTCGGC
CCTCAATCCAGCGGACCTTCCTTCCCGCGGCCTGCTGCCGGCTCTGCGGCCTCTTCCGCGTCTTCGCCTT
CGCCCTCAGACGAGTCGGATCTCCCTTTGGGCCGCCTCCCCGCATCGATACCGTCGACCTCGATCGAGAC
CTAGAAAAACATGGAGCAATCACAAGTAGCAATACAGCAGCTACCAATGCTGATTGTGCCTGGCTAGAAG
CACAAGAGGAGGAGGAGGTGGGTTTTCCAGTCACACCTCAGGTACCTTTAAGACCAATGACTTACAAGGC
AGCTGTAGATCTTAGCCACTTTTTAAAAGAAAAGGGGGGACTGGAAGGGCTAATTCACTCCCAACGAAGA
CAAGATATCCTTGATCTGTGGATCTACCACACACAAGGCTACTTCCCTGATTGGCAGAACTACACACCAG
GGCCAGGGATCAGATATCCACTGACCTTTGGATGGTGCTACAAGCTAGTACCAGTTGAGCAAGAGAAGGT
AGAAGAAGCCAATGAAGGAGAGAACACCCGCTTGTTACACCCTGTGAGCCTGCATGGGATGGATGACCCG
GAGAGAGAAGTATTAGAGTGGAGGTTTGACAGCCGCCTAGCATTTCATCACATGGCCCGAGAGCTGCATC
CGGACTGTACTGGGTCTCTCTGGTTAGACCAGATCTGAGCCTGGGAGCTCTCTGGCTAACTAGGGAACCC
ACTGCTTAAGCCTCAATAAAGCTTGCCTTGAGTGCTTCAAGTAGTGTGTGCCCGTCTGTTGTGTGACTCT
GGTAACTAGAGATCCCTCAGACCCTTTTAGTCAGTGTGGAAAATCTCTAGCAGGGCCCGTTTAAACCCGC
TGATCAGCCTCGACTGTGCCTTCTAGTTGCCAGCCATCTGTTGTTTGCCCCTCCCCCGTGCCTTCCTTGA
CCCTGGAAGGTGCCACTCCCACTGTCCTTTCCTAATAAAATGAGGAAATTGCATCGCATTGTCTGAGTAG
GTGTCATTCTATTCTGGGGGGTGGGGTGGGGCAGGACAGCAAGGGGGAGGATTGGGAAGACAATAGCAGG
CATGCTGGGGATGCGGTGGGCTCTATGGCTTCTGAGGCGGAAAGAACCAGCTGGGGCTCTAGGGGGTATC
CCC
[124 nt withheld, positions 11954-12077]
C
[91 nt withheld, positions 12079-12169]
A
[49 nt withheld, positions 12171-12219]
CCTTTGACGTTGGAGTCCACGTTCTTT
[37 nt withheld, positions 12247-12283]
ACCCTATCTCGGTCTATTCTTTTGATTTATAAGGGATTTTGCCGATTTCGGCCTATTGGTTAAAAAATGA
GCTGATTTAACAAAAATTTAACGCGAATTAATTCTGTGGAATGTGTGTCAGTTAGGGTGTGGAAAGTCCC
CAGGCTCCCCAGCAGGCAGAAGTATGCAAAGCATGCATCTCAATTAGTCAGCAACCAGGTGTGGAAAGTC
CCCAGGCTCCCCAGCAGGCAGAAGTATGCAAAGCATGCATCTCAATTAGTCAGCAACCATAGTCCCGCCC
CTAACTCCGCCCATCCCGCCCCTAACTCCGCCCAGTTCCGCCCATTCTCCGCCCCATGGCTGACTAATTT
TTTTTATTTATGCAGAGGCCGAGGCCGCCTCTGCCTCTGAGCTATTCCAGAAGTAGTGAGGAGGCTTTTT
TGGAGGCCTAGGCTTTTGCAAAAAGCTCCCGGGAGCTTGTATATCCATTTTCGGATCTGATCAGCACGTG
TTGACAATTAATCATCGGCATAGTATATCGGCATAGTATAATACGACAAGGTGAGGAACTAAACCATGGC
CAAGTTGACCAGTGCCGTTCCGGTGCTCACCGCGCGCGACGTCGCCGGAGCGGTCGAGTTCTGGACCGAC
CGGCTCGGGTTCTCCCGGGACTTCGTGGAGGACGACTTCGCCGGTGTGGTCCGGGACGACGTGACCCTGT
TCATCAGCGCGGTCCAGGACCAGGTGGTGCCGGACAACACCCTGGCCTGGGTGTGGGTGCGCGGCCTGGA
CGAGCTGTACGCCGAGTGGTCGGAGGTCGTGTCCACGAACTTCCGGGACGCCTCCGGGCCGGCCATGACC
GAGATCGGCGAGCAGCCGTGGGGGCGGGAGTTCGCCCTGCGCGACCCGGCCGGCAACTGCGTGCACTTCG
TGGCCGAGGAGCAGGACTGACACGTGCTACGAGATTTCGATTCCACCGCCGCCTTCTATGAAAGGTTGGG
CTTCGGAATCGTTTTCCGGGACGCCGGCTGGATGATCCTCCAGCGCGGGGATCTCATGCTGGAGTTCTTC
GCCCACCCCAACTTGTTTATTGCAGCTTATAATGGTTACAAATAAAGCAATAGCATCACAAATTTCACAA
ATAAAGCATTTTTTTCACTGCATTCTAGTTGTGGTTTGTCCAAACTCATCAATGTATCTTATCATGTCTG
TATACCGTCGACCTCTAGCTAGAGCTTGGCGTAATCATGGTCATAGCTGTTTCCTGTGTGAAATTGTTAT
CCGCTCACAATTCCACACAACATACGAGCCGGAAGCATAAAGTGTAAAGCCTGGGGTGCCTAATGAGTGA
GCTAACTCACATTAATTGCGTTGCGCTCACTGCCCGCTTTCCAGTCGGGAAACCTGTCGTGCCAGCTGCA
TTAATGAATCGGCCAACGCGCGGGGAGAGGCGGTTTGCGTATTGGGCGCTCTTCCGCTTCCTCGCTCACT
GACTCGCTGCGCTCGGTCGTTCGGCTGCGGCGAGCGGTATCAGCTCACTCAAAGGCGGTAATACGGTTAT
CCACAGAATCAGGGGATAACGCAGGAAAGAACATGTGAGCAAAAGGCCAGCAAAAGGCCAGGAACCGTAA
AAAGGCCGCGTTGCTGGCGTTTTTCCATAGGCTCCGCCCCCCTGACGAGCATCACAAAAATCGACGCTCA
AGTCAGAGGTGGCGAAACCCGACAGGACTATAAAGATACCAGGCGTTTCCCCCTGGAAGCTCCCTCGTGC
GCTCTCCTGTTCCGACCCTGCCGCTTACCGGATACCTGTCCGCCTTTCTCCCTTCGGGAAGCGTGGCGCT
TTCTCATAGCTCACGCTGTAGGTATCTCAGTTCGGTGTAGGTCGTTCGCTCCAAGCTGGGCTGTGTGCAC
GAACCCCCCGTTCAGCCCGACCGCTGCGCCTTATCCGGTAACTATCGTCTTGAGTCCAACCCGGTAAGAC
ACGACTTATCGCCACTGGCAGCAGCCACTGGTAACAGGATTAGCAGAGCGAGGTATGTAGGCGGTGCTAC
AGAGTTCTTGAAGTGGTGGCCTAACTACGGCTACACTAGAAGAACAGTATTTGGTATCTGCGCTCTGCTG
AAGCCAGTTACCTTCGGAAAAAGAGTTGGTAGCTCTTGATCCGGCAAACAAACCACCGCTGGTAGCGGTG
GTTTTTTTGTTTGCAAGCAGCAGATTACGCGCAGAAAAAAAGGATCTCAAGAAGATCCTTTGATCTTTTC
TACGGGGTCTGACGCTCAGTGGAACGAAAACTCACGTTAAGGGATTTTGGTCATGAGATTATCAAAAAGG
ATCTTCACCTAGATCCTTTTAAATTAAAAATGAAGTTTTAAATCAATCTAAAGTATATATGAGTAAACTT
GGTCTGACAGTTACCAATGCTTAATCAGTGAGGCACCTATCTCAGCGATCTGTCTATTTCGTTCATCCAT
AGTTGCCTGACTCCCCGTCGTGTAGATAACTACGATACGGGAGGGCTTACCATCTGGCCCCAGTGCTGCA
ATGATACCGCGAGACCCACGCTCACCGGCTCCAGATTTATCAGCAATAAACCAGCCAGCCGGAAGGGCCG
AGCGCAGAAGTGGTCCTGCAACTTTATCCGCCTCCATCCAGTCTATTAATTGTTGCCGGGAAGCTAGAGT
AAGTAGTTCGCCAGTTAATAGTTTGCGCAACGTTGTTGCCATTGCTACAGGCATCGTGGTGTCACGCTCG
TCGTTTGGTATGGCTTCATTCAGCTCCGGTTCCCAACGATCAAGGCGAGTTACATGATCCCCCATGTTGT
GCAAAAAAGCGGTTAGCTCCTTCGGTCCTCCGATCGTTGTCAGAAGTAAGTTGGCCGCAGTGTTATCACT
CATGGTTATGGCAGCACTGCATAATTCTCTTACTGTCATGCCATCCGTAAGATGCTTTTCTGTGACTGGT
GAGTACTCAACCAAGTCATTCTGAGAATAGTGTATGCGGCGACCGAGTTGCTCTTGCCCGGCGTCAATAC
GGGATAATACCGCGCCACATAGCAGAACTTTAAAAGTGCTCATCATTGGAAAACGTTCTTCGGGGCGAAA
ACTCTCAAGGATCTTACCGCTGTTGAGATCCAGTTCGATGTAACCCACTCGTGCACCCAACTGATCTTCA
GCATCTTTTACTTTCACCAGCGTTTCTGGGTGAGCAAAAACAGGAAGGCAAAATGCCGCAAAAAAGGGAA
TAAGGGCGACACGGAAATGTTGAATACTCATACTCTTCCTTTTTCAATATTATTGAAGCATTTATCAGGG
TTATTGTCTCATGAGCGGATACATATTTGAATGTATTTAGAAAAATAAACAAATAGGGGTTCCGCGCACA
TTTCCCCGAAAAGTGCCACCTGACGTCGACGGATCGGGAGATCTCCCGATCCCCTATGGTGCACTCTCAG
TACAATCTGCTCTGATGCCGCATAGTTAAGCCAGTATCTGCTCCCTGCTTGTGTGTTGGAGGTCGCTGAG
TAGTGCGCGAGCAAAATTTAAGCTACAACAAGGCAAGGCTTGACCGACAATTGCATGAAGAATCTGCTTA
GGGTTAGGCGTTTTGCGCTGCTTCGCGATGTACGGGCCAGATATACGCGTT
Features (pLannotate 1.2.2; 41 found; start..end, strand, type, name):
      1..380     +  enhancer       CMV enhancer: human cytomegalovirus immediate early enhancer
    381..580     +  promoter       CMV promoter: human cytomegalovirus (CMV) immediate early promoter
    598..778     +  LTR            5' LTR (truncated): truncated 5' long terminal repeat (LTR) from HIV-1
    825..950     +  misc_feature   HIV-1 Ψ: packaging signal of human immunodeficiency virus type 1
    934..1297    +  CDS            HIV-1 gag (fragment): gag protein from human immunodeficiency virus 1; gag
   1443..1676    +  misc_feature   RRE: The Rev response element (RRE) of HIV-1 allows for Rev-dependent mRNA export from the nucleus to the cytoplasm.
   2053..2153    +  CDS            Rev (fragment): human immunodeficiency virus 1 (HIV-1) Rev protein; rev; enhances nuclear export of unspliced and incompletely spliced viral mRNAs
   2203..2320    +  misc_feature   cPPT/CTS: central polypurine tract and central termination sequence of HIV-1
   2377..2401    +  protein_bind   attB1: mutant version of attB; recombination site for the Gateway® BP reaction BP Clonase™
   2433..2747    +  promoter       tight TRE promoter: Tet-responsive promoter PTight, consisting of seven tet operator sequences followed by the minimal CMV promoter
   2791..2832    -  misc_feature   MCS (fragment): pBluescript multiple cloning site
   3211..6432    +  CDS            MYLK (fragment) (sequence partly withheld): MYLK_RABIT - Experimental evidence at protein level: Swiss-Prot protein existence level 1. Calcium/calmodulin-dependent myosin light chain kinase implicated in smooth muscle contraction via phosphorylation of myosin light chains (MLC). Also regulates actin-myosin interaction through a non-kinase activity. Phosphorylates PTK2B/PYK2 and myosin light-chains. Involved in the inflammatory response (e.g. apoptosis, vascular permeability, leukocyte diapedesis), cell motility and morphology, airway hyperreactivity and other activities relevant to asthma. Required for tonic airway smooth muscle contrac
   6469..6489    +  CDS            FLAG (fragment): FLAG® epitope tag, followed by an enterokinase cleavage site
   6780..6804    -  protein_bind   attB2: mutant version of attB; recombination site for the Gateway® BP reaction BP Clonase™
   6854..8064    +  promoter       UbC promoter: human ubiquitin C promoter
   8129..8181    +  misc_feature   MCS (fragment): multiple cloning site
   8189..8886    +  CDS            rtTA3 (fragment): reverse tetracycline transactivator 3 activates expression from Tet-responsive promoters in the presence of doxycycline
   8816..8926    +  CDS            VP48: 3 tandem repeats of the minimal activation domain of herpes simplex virus VP16 (Cheng et al., 2013)
   9097..9559    +  misc_feature   IRES: internal ribosome entry site (IRES) of the encephalomyocarditis virus (EMCV)
   9587..10306   +  CDS            Venus: yellow fluorescent protein (YFP) with fast and efficient maturation (Nagai et al., 2002) mammalian codon-optimized
  10332..10355   +  misc_feature   MCS (fragment): pBluescript multiple cloning site
  10355..10943   +  misc_feature   WPRE: woodchuck hepatitis virus posttranscriptional regulatory element
  10944..10963   +  misc_feature   MCS (fragment): pBluescript multiple cloning site
  10965..11465   +  CDS            nef (fragment): NEF_HV1LA - Experimental evidence at protein level: Swiss-Prot protein existence level 1. Extracellular Nef protein targets CD4(+) T-lymphocytes for apoptosis by interacting with CXCR4 surface receptors. From Human immunodeficiency virus type 1 group M subtype B (isolate Lai) (HIV-1).
  11472..11652   +  LTR            5' LTR (truncated): truncated 5' long terminal repeat (LTR) from HIV-1
  11684..11908   +  polyA_signal   bGH poly(A) signal: bovine growth hormone polyadenylation signal
  11912..11933   +  promoter       SV40 promoter (fragment): SV40 enhancer and early promoter
  11954..12382   +  rep_origin     f1 ori (sequence partly withheld): f1 bacteriophage origin of replication; arrow indicates direction of (+) strand synthesis
  12396..12725   +  promoter       SV40 promoter: SV40 enhancer and early promoter
  12773..12820   +  promoter       EM7 promoter: synthetic bacterial promoter&nbsp
  12839..13213   +  CDS            BleoR: antibiotic-binding protein; Sh ble from Streptoalloteichus hindustanus; confers resistance to bleomycin, phleomycin, and Zeocin™
  13223..13348   +  CDS            ble (fragment): BLE_KLEPN - Experimental evidence at protein level: Swiss-Prot protein existence level 1. Binding protein with a strong affinity to the bleomycin family of antibiotics. Binds to CL990; an antimitotic-antibiotic compound. From Klebsiella pneumoniae.
  13343..13464   +  polyA_signal   SV40 poly(A) signal: SV40 polyadenylation signal
  13535..13557   -  protein_bind   lac operator (fragment): The lac repressor binds to the lac operator to inhibit transcription in E. coli. This inhibition can be relieved by adding lactose or isopropyl-β-D-thiogalactopyranoside (IPTG). lac repressor encoded by lacI
  13561..13591   -  promoter       lac promoter: promoter for the E. coli lac operon
  13606..13627   -  protein_bind   CAP binding site: CAP binding activates transcription in the presence of cAMP. E. coli catabolite activator protein
  13640..13732   -  CDS            lacI (fragment): lac repressor; lacI; The lac repressor binds to the lac operator to inhibit transcription in E. coli. This inhibition can be relieved by adding lactose or isopropyl-β-D-thiogalactopyranoside (IPTG).
  13915..14503   -  rep_origin     ori: high-copy-number ColE1/pMB1/pBR322/pUC origin of replication
  14674..15534   -  CDS            AmpR: β-lactamase; bla; confers resistance to ampicillin, carbenicillin, and related antibiotics
  15535..15639   -  promoter       AmpR promoter: bla
  15698..15750   -  misc_feature   bom (fragment): basis of mobility region from pBR322
