[The description below was written by a language model from this plasmid's Addgene catalogue record and pLannotate feature annotations shown in this document.]
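Description:
pSLIK CA MLCK is a 15.9 kb HIV-1-based lentiviral vector built on the pSLIK (single lentivector for inducible knockdown/expression) backbone, designed for doxycycline-inducible expression of a constitutively active form of human myosin light chain kinase (MYLK) in mammalian cells. It is propagated in E. coli through a high-copy ColE1/pUC-type origin with ampicillin resistance. The backbone also carries an f1 origin and an SV40/EM7-driven bleomycin/Zeocin resistance cassette located outside the viral region. A CMV enhancer/promoter fused to a truncated 5' LTR drives genomic RNA production in packaging cells. The transfer region contains the Ψ packaging signal, a partial gag sequence, RRE, cPPT/CTS, WPRE and a truncated 3' LTR followed by a bGH polyadenylation signal.

The payload consists of two cassettes that make the system self-contained. Between Gateway attB1 and attB2 sites, a tight TRE promoter (seven tet operators plus a minimal CMV promoter) controls the MLCK coding fragment, which is followed by what the annotation identifies as a partial FLAG epitope. According to the depositor, the insert begins at amino acid 885 of the reference protein and carries several substitutions relative to it. The automated annotation matched this region to the rabbit orthologue, although the catalogue lists the species as human. Downstream, the human UbC promoter constitutively drives rtTA3, followed by an EMCV IRES and Venus. Transduced cells therefore express the reverse tetracycline transactivator and are marked by yellow fluorescence, which serves as the selectable marker for sorting. Adding doxycycline lets rtTA3 activate the TRE and switch on the kinase. The associated work used the construct to raise myosin-dependent contractility in glioma tumour-initiating cells and to examine the effects on mechanosensing and tissue invasion.
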