Addgene plasmid #84647: pSLIK CA MLCK
Purpose: Lentiviral expression of doxycycline-inducible constitutively active MLCK and co-expression of Venus
Depositing lab: Sanjay Kumar. Depositing organization: University of California, Berkeley. Publication: Constitutive activation of myosin-dependent contractility sensitizes glioma tumor-initiating cells to mechanical inputs and reduces tissue invasion. Wong SY, Ulrich TA, Deleyrolle LP, MacKay JL, Lin JM, Martuscello RT, Jundi MA, Reynolds BA, Kumar S. Cancer Res. 2015 Mar 15;75(6):1113-22. doi: 10.1158/0008-5472.CAN-13-3426. Epub 2015 Jan 29. PubMed 25634210.
Backbone
  Vector backbone: pSLIK
  Backbone manufacturer: Iain Fraser (Addgene plasmid # 25734)
  Vector type: Mammalian Expression, Lentiviral
  Selectable markers: Venus
Growth in bacteria
  Bacterial resistance: Ampicillin, 100 μg/mL
  Growth temperature: 37°C
  Growth strain: NEB Stable
  Copy number: Unknown
Gene/Insert
  Gene/Insert name: MLCK (alt name: myosin light chain kinase)
  Species: H. sapiens (human)
  Mutation: Constitutive Active
  Entrez Gene: MYLK (a.k.a. AAT7, KRP, MLCK, MLCK1, MLCK108, MLCK210, MMIHS, MMIHS1, MSTP083, MYLK-L, MYLK1, smMLCK)
  Cloning method: Unknown
  Sequencing primers: 5′ pTYF-5 GTAGACATAATAGCAACAGAC; 3′ hUBCpro-R CTAAGGCCGAGTCTTATGAGCAG
Terms and licenses: Academic/Nonprofit Terms; Industry Terms: Not Available to Industry
Depositor comments: The MLCK insert starts at amino acid 885 and contains D899E, D914A, N1782T, K1785R, and S1788T amino acid mutations compared to best match reference sequence (NP_444253.3).
How to cite: pSLIK CA MLCK was a gift from Sanjay Kumar (Addgene plasmid # 84647 ; http://n2t.net/addgene:84647 ; RRID:Addgene_84647)
